>Addgene plasmid #197209 | pAAV-CAG-iRFP713 | addgene full sequence | sequence record 387480 | Addgene NGS Result
TATCTACGTAGCCATGCTCTAGGAAGAGTACCATTGACGTCAATAATGACGTATGTTCCCATAGTAACGC
CAATAGGGACTTTCCATTGACGTCAATGGGTGGAGTATTTACGGTAAACTGCCCACTTGGCAGTACATCA
AGTGTATCATATGCCAAGTACGCCCCCTATTGACGTCAATGACGGTAAATGGCCCGCCTGGCATTATGCC
CAGTACATGACCTTATGGGACTTTCCTACTTGGCAGTACATCTACGTATTAGTCATCGCTATTACCATGG
TCGAGGTGAGCCCCACGTTCTGCTTCACTCTCCCCATCTCCCCCCCCTCCCCACCCCCAATTTTGTATTT
ATTTATTTTTTAATTATTTTGTGCAGCGATGGGGGCGGGGGGGGGGGGGGGGCGCGCGCCAGGCGGGGCG
GGGCGGGGCGAGGGGCGGGGCGGGGCGAGGCGGAGAGGTGCGGCGGCAGCCAATCAGAGCGGCGCGCTCC
GAAAGTTTCCTTTTATGGCGAGGCGGCGGCGGCGGCGGCCCTATAAAAAGCGAAGCGCGCGGCGGGCGGG
AGTCGCTGCGCGCTGCCTTCGCCCCGTGCCCCGCTCCGCCGCCGCCTCGCGCCGCCCGCCCCGGCTCTGA
CTGACCGCGTTACTCCCACAGGTGAGCGGGCGGGACGGCCCTTCTCCTCCGGGCTGTAATTAGCGCTTGG
TTTAATGACGGCTTGTTTCTTTTCTGTGGCTGCGTGAAAGCCTTGAGGGGCTCCGGGAGGGCCCTTTGTG
CGGGGGGAGCGGCTCGGGGCTGTCCGCGGGGGGACGGCTGCCTTCGGGGGGGACGGGGCAGGGCGGGGTT
CGGCTTCTGGCGTGTGACCGGCGGCTCTAGAGCCTCTGCTAACCATGTTCATGCCTTCTTCTTTTTCCTA
CAGCTCCTGGGCAACGTGCTGGTTATTGTGCTGTCTCATCATTTTGGCAAAGAATTGGATCCGGTACCGC
CACCATGGCGGAAGGATCCGTCGCCAGGCAGCCTGACCTCTTGACCTGCGACGATGAGCCGATCCATATC
CCCGGTGCCATCCAACCGCATGGACTGCTGCTCGCCCTCGCCGCCGACATGACGATCGTTGCCGGCAGCG
ACAACCTTCCCGAACTCACCGGACTGGCGATCGGCGCCCTGATCGGCCGCTCTGCGGCCGATGTCTTCGA
CTCGGAGACGCACAACCGTCTGACGATCGCCTTGGCCGAGCCCGGGGCGGCCGTCGGAGCACCGATCACT
GTCGGCTTCACGATGCGAAAGGACGCAGGCTTCATCGGCTCCTGGCATCGCCATGATCAGCTCATCTTCC
TCGAGCTCGAGCCTCCCCAGCGGGACGTCGCCGAGCCGCAGGCGTTCTTCCGCCGCACCAACAGCGCCAT
CCGCCGCCTGCAGGCCGCCGAAACCTTGGAAAGCGCCTGCGCCGCCGCGGCGCAAGAGGTGCGGAAGATT
ACCGGCTTCGATCGGGTGATGATCTATCGCTTCGCCTCCGACTTCAGCGGCGAAGTGATCGCAGAGGATC
GGTGCGCCGAGGTCGAGTCAAAACTAGGCCTGCACTATCCTGCCTCAACCGTGCCGGCGCAGGCCCGTCG
GCTCTATACCATCAACCCGGTACGGATCATTCCCGATATCAATTATCGGCCGGTGCCGGTCACCCCAGAC
CTCAATCCGGTCACCGGGCGGCCGATTGATCTTAGCTTCGCCATCCTGCGCAGCGTCTCGCCCGTCCATC
TGGAATTCATGCGCAACATAGGCATGCACGGCACGATGTCGATCTCGATTTTGCGCGGCGAGCGACTGTG
GGGATTGATCGTTTGCCATCACCGAACGCCGTACTACGTCGATCTCGATGGCCGCCAAGCCTGCGAGCTA
GTCGCCCAGGTTCTGGCCTGGCAGATCGGCGTGATGGAAGAGTAAGAATTCGATATCAAGCTTATCGATA
ATCAACCTCTGGATTACAAAATTTGTGAAAGATTGACTGGTATTCTTAACTATGTTGCTCCTTTTACGCT
ATGTGGATACGCTGCTTTAATGCCTTTGTATCATGCTATTGCTTCCCGTATGGCTTTCATTTTCTCCTCC
TTGTATAAATCCTGGTTGCTGTCTCTTTATGAGGAGTTGTGGCCCGTTGTCAGGCAACGTGGCGTGGTGT
GCACTGTGTTTGCTGACGCAACCCCCACTGGTTGGGGCATTGCCACCACCTGTCAGCTCCTTTCCGGGAC
TTTCGCTTTCCCCCTCCCTATTGCCACGGCGGAACTCATCGCCGCCTGCCTTGCCCGCTGCTGGACAGGG
GCTCGGCTGTTGGGCACTGACAATTCCGTGGTGTTGTCGGGGAAATCATCGTCCTTTCCTTGGCTGCTCG
CCTGTGTTGCCACCTGGATTCTGCGCGGGACGTCCTTCTGCTACGTCCCTTCGGCCCTCAATCCAGCGGA
CCTTCCTTCCCGCGGCCTGCTGCCGGCTCTGCGGCCTCTTCCGCGTCTTCGCCTTCGCCCTCAGACGAGT
CGGATCTCCCTTTGGGCCGCCTCCCCGCATCGATACCGTCGACCCGGGCGGCCGCTTCGAGCAGACATGA
TAAGATACATTGATGAGTTTGGACAAACCACAACTAGAATGCAGTGAAAAAAATGCTTTATTTGTGAAAT
TTGTGATGCTATTGCTTTATTTGTAACCATTATAAGCTGCAATAAACAAGTTAACAACAACAATTGCATT
CATTTTATGTTTCAGGTTCAGGGGGAGATGTGGGAGGTTTTTTAAAGCAAGTAAAACCTCTACAAATGTG
GTAAAATCGATAAGGATCTTCCTAGAGCATGGCTACGTAGATAAGTAGCATGGCGGGTTAATCATTAACT
ACAAGGAACCCCTAGTGATGGAGTTGGCCACTCCCTCTCTGCGCGCTCGCTCGCTCACTGAGGCCGGGCG
ACCAAAGGTCGCCCGACGCCCGGGCTTTGCCCGGGCGGCCTCAGTGAGCGAGCGAGCGCGCAGCTGCATT
AATGAATCGGCCAACGCGCGGGGAGAGGCGGTTTGCGTATTGGGCGCTCTTCCGCTTCCTCGCTCACTGA
CTCGCTGCGCTCGGTCGTTCGGCTGCGGCGAGCGGTATCAGCTCACTCAAAGGCGGTAATACGGTTATCC
ACAGAATCAGGGGATAACGCAGGAAAGAACATGTGAGCAAAAGGCCAGCAAAAGGCCAGGAACCGTAAAA
AGGCCGCGTTGCTGGCGTTTTTCCATAGGCTCCGCCCCCCTGACGAGCATCACAAAAATCGACGCTCAAG
TCAGAGGTGGCGAAACCCGACAGGACTATAAAGATACCAGGCGTTTCCCCCTGGAAGCTCCCTCGTGCGC
TCTCCTGTTCCGACCCTGCCGCTTACCGGATACCTGTCCGCCTTTCTCCCTTCGGGAAGCGTGGCGCTTT
CTCATAGCTCACGCTGTAGGTATCTCAGTTCGGTGTAGGTCGTTCGCTCCAAGCTGGGCTGTGTGCACGA
ACCCCCCGTTCAGCCCGACCGCTGCGCCTTATCCGGTAACTATCGTCTTGAGTCCAACCCGGTAAGACAC
GACTTATCGCCACTGGCAGCAGCCACTGGTAACAGGATTAGCAGAGCGAGGTATGTAGGCGGTGCTACAG
AGTTCTTGAAGTGGTGGCCTAACTACGGCTACACTAGAAGAACAGTATTTGGTATCTGCGCTCTGCTGAA
GCCAGTTACCTTCGGAAAAAGAGTTGGTAGCTCTTGATCCGGCAAACAAACCACCGCTGGTAGCGGTGGT
TTTTTTGTTTGCAAGCAGCAGATTACGCGCAGAAAAAAAGGATCTCAAGAAGATCCTTTGATCTTTTCTA
CGGGGTCTGACGCTCAGTGGAACGAAAACTCACGTTAAGGGATTTTGGTCATGAGATTATCAAAAAGGAT
CTTCACCTAGATCCTTTTAAATTAAAAATGAAGTTTTAAATCAATCTAAAGTATATATGAGTAAACTTGG
TCTGACAGTTACCAATGCTTAATCAGTGAGGCACCTATCTCAGCGATCTGTCTATTTCGTTCATCCATAG
TTGCCTGACTCCCCGTCGTGTAGATAACTACGATACGGGAGGGCTTACCATCTGGCCCCAGTGCTGCAAT
GATACCGCGAGACCCACGCTCACCGGCTCCAGATTTATCAGCAATAAACCAGCCAGCCGGAAGGGCCGAG
CGCAGAAGTGGTCCTGCAACTTTATCCGCCTCCATCCAGTCTATTAATTGTTGCCGGGAAGCTAGAGTAA
GTAGTTCGCCAGTTAATAGTTTGCGCAACGTTGTTGCCATTGCTACAGGCATCGTGGTGTCACGCTCGTC
GTTTGGTATGGCTTCATTCAGCTCCGGTTCCCAACGATCAAGGCGAGTTACATGATCCCCCATGTTGTGC
AAAAAAGCGGTTAGCTCCTTCGGTCCTCCGATCGTTGTCAGAAGTAAGTTGGCCGCAGTGTTATCACTCA
TGGTTATGGCAGCACTGCATAATTCTCTTACTGTCATGCCATCCGTAAGATGCTTTTCTGTGACTGGTGA
GTACTCAACCAAGTCATTCTGAGAATAGTGTATGCGGCGACCGAGTTGCTCTTGCCCGGCGTCAATACGG
GATAATACCGCGCCACATAGCAGAACTTTAAAAGTGCTCATCATTGGAAAACGTTCTTCGGGGCGAAAAC
TCTCAAGGATCTTACCGCTGTTGAGATCCAGTTCGATGTAACCCACTCGTGCACCCAACTGATCTTCAGC
ATCTTTTACTTTCACCAGCGTTTCTGGGTGAGCAAAAACAGGAAGGCAAAATGCCGCAAAAAAGGGAATA
AGGGCGACACGGAAATGTTGAATACTCATACTCTTCCTTTTTCAATATTATTGAAGCATTTATCAGGGTT
ATTGTCTCATGAGCGGATACATATTTGAATGTATTTAGAAAAATAAACAAATAGGGGTTCCGCGCACATT
TCCCCGAAAAGTGCCACCTAAATTGTAAGCGTTAATATTTTGTTAAAATTCGCGTTAAATTTTTGTTAAA
TCAGCTCATTTTTTAACCAATAGGCCGAAATCGGCAAAATCCCTTATAAATCAAAAGAATAGACCGAGAT
AGGGT
[37 nt withheld, positions 5116-5152]
AAAGAACGTGGACTCCAACGTCAAAGG
[49 nt withheld, positions 5180-5228]
T
[91 nt withheld, positions 5230-5320]
G
[124 nt withheld, positions 5322-5445]
CCCATTCGCCATTCAGGCTGCGCAACTGTTGGGAAGGGCGATCGGTGCGGGCCTCTTCGCTATTACGCCA
GCTGCGCGCTCGCTCGCTCACTGAGGCCGCCCGGGCAAAGCCCGGGCGTCGGGCGACCTTTGGTCGCCCG
GCCTCAGTGAGCGAGCGAGCGCGCAGAGAGGGAGTGGCCAACTCCATCACTAGGGGTTCCTTGTAGTTAA
TGATTAACCCGCCATGCTACT
Features (pLannotate 1.2.2; 18 found; start..end, strand, type, name):
     31..279     +  enhancer       CMV enhancer (fragment): human cytomegalovirus immediate early enhancer
    281..558     +  promoter       chicken β-actin promoter: No description available
    559..694     +  intron         hybrid intron (fragment): hybrid between chicken β-actin (CBA) and minute virus of mice (MMV) introns (Gray et al., 2011)
    783..913     +  intron         chimeric intron (fragment): chimera between introns from chicken β-actin and rabbit β-globin
    911..973     +  CDS            HBB (fragment): HBB_LEPEU - Experimental evidence at protein level: Swiss-Prot protein existence level 1. Involved in oxygen transport from the lung to the various peripheral tissues. From Lepus europaeus (European hare).
    985..1932    +  CDS            iRFP713: iRFP713 is a basic (constitutively fluorescent) near ir fluorescent protein published in 2011, derived from Rhodopseudomonas palustris. It has low acid sensitivity. It requires the cofactor biliverdin for fluorescence.
   1936..1960    +  misc_feature   MCS (fragment): pBluescript multiple cloning site
   1960..2548    +  misc_feature   WPRE: woodchuck hepatitis virus posttranscriptional regulatory element
   2591..2712    -  polyA_signal   SV40 poly(A) signal: SV40 polyadenylation signal
   2735..2803    -  CDS            large T antigen (fragment): large T antigen from SV40 (simian virus 40)
   2874..3007    +  repeat_region  AAV2 ITR: inverted terminal repeat of adeno-associated virus serotype 2 inverted
   3001..3057    -  CDS            lacI (fragment): lac repressor; lacI; The lac repressor binds to the lac operator to inhibit transcription in E. coli. This inhibition can be relieved by adding lactose or isopropyl-β-D-thiogalactopyranoside (IPTG).
   3240..3828    -  rep_origin     ori: high-copy-number ColE1/pMB1/pBR322/pUC origin of replication
   3999..4859    -  CDS            AmpR: β-lactamase; bla; confers resistance to ampicillin, carbenicillin, and related antibiotics
   4860..4964    -  promoter       AmpR promoter: bla
   5017..5445    -  rep_origin     f1 ori (sequence partly withheld): f1 bacteriophage origin of replication; arrow indicates direction of (+) strand synthesis
   5450..5519    -  CDS            lacZα (fragment): LacZα fragment of β-galactosidase; lacZ fragment
   5514..5646    -  repeat_region  AAV2 ITR (fragment): inverted terminal repeat of adeno-associated virus serotype 2 inverted
