[The description below was written by a language model from this plasmid's Addgene catalogue record and pLannotate feature annotations shown in this document.]
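Description:
pAAV-CAG-iRFP713 is an adeno-associated virus transfer plasmid built on the pAAV-CAG-WPRE backbone for expressing the near-infrared fluorescent protein iRFP713 in mammalian cells. The 5.7 kb plasmid is maintained in E. coli through a high-copy ColE1/pUC-type origin and selected with ampicillin via the β-lactamase gene and its own promoter. An f1 phage origin is also present in the backbone. The recommended host is a recombination-deficient cloning strain, which is common practice for plasmids carrying repeat-rich AAV2 inverted terminal repeats.

The expression cassette sits between two AAV2 ITRs, one of them annotated as a fragment. These are the cis elements needed for replication and packaging of the intervening DNA into AAV particles when rep, cap and helper functions are supplied in trans. Transcription is driven by the composite CAG promoter, seen here as a CMV immediate-early enhancer fragment, the chicken β-actin promoter and chicken β-actin/rabbit β-globin chimeric intron sequence; the short "HBB" hit is probably the β-globin portion of that intron region rather than a separate coding element. The iRFP713 open reading frame follows, inserted by Gibson cloning, and is trailed by a WPRE, which boosts transcript stability and expression, and an SV40 polyadenylation signal. The small lacI, lacZα and large T antigen hits appear to be backbone remnants.

iRFP713 is a constitutively fluorescent protein engineered from a Rhodopseudomonas palustris bacterial phytochrome and requires biliverdin as a cofactor, so the catalogue's "mouse" species entry does not match the origin given in the feature annotation. The plasmid can be used by direct transfection or AAV delivery, and was deposited with a study quantitatively comparing near-infrared fluorescent proteins.
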