Addgene plasmid #197209: pAAV-CAG-iRFP713
Purpose: Expresses the protein of iRFP713 in mammalian cells
Depositing lab: Kiryl Piatkevich. Depositing organization: Westlake University. Publication: Quantitative assessment of near-infrared fluorescent proteins. Zhang H, Papadaki S, Sun X, Wang X, Drobizhev M, Yao L, Rehbock M, Koster RW, Wu L, Namikawa K, Piatkevich KD. Nat Methods. 2023 Sep 4. doi: 10.1038/s41592-023-01975-z. PubMed 37666982.
Backbone
  Vector backbone: pAAV-CAG-WPRE
  Vector type: AAV
Growth in bacteria
  Bacterial resistance: Ampicillin, 100 μg/mL
  Growth temperature: 37°C
  Growth strain: NEB Stable
  Copy number: High Copy
Gene/Insert
  Gene/Insert name: iRFP713
  Species: M. musculus (mouse)
  Cloning method: Gibson Cloning
Terms and licenses: Academic/Nonprofit Terms; Industry Terms: Not Available to Industry
Depositor comments: Please visit https://www.researchsquare.com/article/rs-797586/v1 for preprint.
How to cite: pAAV-CAG-iRFP713 was a gift from Kiryl Piatkevich (Addgene plasmid # 197209 ; http://n2t.net/addgene:197209 ; RRID:Addgene_197209)
